Addgene plasmid #136525: pEN_TTmiRc2_p53(R280K)_V5
Purpose: Used as a donor vector to clone into pSLIK
Depositing lab: Kevin Janes. Depositing organization: University of Virginia. Publication: Sporadic activation of an oxidative stress-dependent NRF2-p53 signaling network in breast epithelial spheroids and premalignancies. Pereira EJ, Burns JS, Lee CY, Marohl T, Calderon D, Wang L, Atkins KA, Wang CC, Janes KA. Sci Signal. 2020 Apr 14;13(627). pii: 13/627/eaba4200. doi: 10.1126/scisignal.aba4200. PubMed 32291314.
Backbone
  Vector backbone: pEN_TTmiRc2
  Backbone manufacturer: Addgene #25752
  Backbone size w/o insert (bp): 4422
  Vector type: entry vector for gateway cloning
Growth in bacteria
  Bacterial resistance: Gentamicin, 10 μg/mL
  Growth temperature: 37°C
  Growth strain: ccdB Survival
  Copy number: Unknown
Gene/Insert
  Gene/Insert name: p53(R280K)
  Species: H. sapiens (human)
  Insert size (bp): 1278
  Mutation: p53(R280K)V5 was cloned from pLenti6-p53-R280K-V5 plasmid from Addgene (plasmid #22933) with SpeI and MfeI 5' and 3' sites, respectively. There is a C --> G polymorphism at base pair 215 in ORF (corresponding to codon 72- switching from a proline to an arginine). This base pair substitution was encoded in the insert in the pLenti6 plasmid obtained from Addgene and is a common sequence polymorphism observed in p53.
  GenBank ID: NM_000546
  Entrez Gene: TP53 (a.k.a. BCC7, BMFS5, LFS1, P53, TRP53)
  Tag / fusion protein: V5 (C terminal on insert)
  Cloning method: Restriction Enzyme; 5′ cloning site SpeI (not destroyed); 3′ cloning site MfeI (not destroyed)
  Sequencing primers: 5′ TGATAGAGAACGTATGTCGAGG
Terms and licenses: Academic/Nonprofit Terms; Industry Terms: Not Available to Industry
How to cite: pEN_TTmiRc2_p53(R280K)_V5 was a gift from Kevin Janes (Addgene plasmid # 136525 ; http://n2t.net/addgene:136525 ; RRID:Addgene_136525)
