[The description below was written by a language model from this plasmid's Addgene catalogue record and pLannotate feature annotations shown in this document.]
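Description:
pEN_TTmiRc2_p53(R280K)_V5 is a Gateway entry vector built on the pEN_TTmiRc2 backbone and intended as a donor for transferring a tetracycline-regulated expression cassette into the pSLIK vector. It is propagated in E. coli from a high-copy ColE1/pUC-type origin and selected with gentamicin. Resistance comes from a gentamicin acetyltransferase gene (aacC1) driven by a class 1 integron Pc promoter. This marker cassette sits between two annotated fragments of a kanamycin resistance gene, which suggests the gentamicin cassette interrupts a former KanR marker, so kanamycin selection should not be assumed. rrnB T1 and T2 terminators lie upstream of attL1 and help insulate the cassette from read-through transcription from the backbone.

The payload lies between the attL1 and attL2 recombination sites, so an LR reaction moves the whole unit into an attR-containing destination vector. It consists of the tight TRE promoter (seven tet operators joined to a minimal CMV promoter) followed by the human TP53 coding sequence carrying the R280K mutation and a C-terminal V5 epitope tag. The insert was subcloned from a lentiviral p53-R280K-V5 plasmid using SpeI and MfeI sites, both of which are retained. It also carries the common codon 72 polymorphism (proline to arginine) inherited from that source plasmid. Because the promoter is Tet-responsive, expression of the tagged mutant p53 depends on a tetracycline-controlled transactivator, which this plasmid does not encode. The associated publication concerns NRF2-p53 signalling in breast epithelial spheroids and premalignancies. The V5 tag provides an epitope for detecting the mutant protein.
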