Features (pLannotate 1.2.2; 13 found; start..end, strand, type, name):
     37..1215    +  CDS            p53: human tumor suppressor protein that is often mutated in cancers; Homo sapiens TP53; responds to cellular stresses to regulate the expression of target genes
   1249..1290    +  CDS            V5 tag: epitope tag from simian virus 5
   1338..1437    -  protein_bind   attL2: mutant version of attL; recombination site for the Gateway® LR reaction LR Clonase™
   1560..2186    +  CDS            KanR (fragment): aminoglycoside phosphotransferase; aph(3')-Ia; confers resistance to kanamycin in bacteria or G418 (Geneticin®) in eukaryotes
   2220..2753    -  CDS            GmR: gentamycin acetyltransferase; aacC1; confers resistance to gentamycin
   2942..2970    -  promoter       Pc promoter: intI1 (promoter lies within the coding sequence); class 1 integron promoter
   2948..3295    -  CDS            YPR2_ECOLX (fragment): Protein predicted: Swiss-Prot protein existence level 4. From Escherichia coli.
   3300..3484    +  CDS            KanR (fragment): aminoglycoside phosphotransferase; aph(3')-Ia; confers resistance to kanamycin in bacteria or G418 (Geneticin®) in eukaryotes
   3627..4215    +  rep_origin     ori: high-copy-number ColE1/pMB1/pBR322/pUC origin of replication
   4383..4426    -  terminator     rrnB T1 terminator: Escherichia coli rrnB; transcription terminator T1 from the E. coli rrnB gene
   4558..4585    +  terminator     rrnB T2 terminator: transcription terminator T2 from the E. coli rrnB gene
   4635..4734    +  protein_bind   attL1: mutant version of attL; recombination site for the Gateway® LR reaction LR Clonase™
   4766..30      +  promoter       tight TRE promoter (across the origin): Tet-responsive promoter PTight, consisting of seven tet operator sequences followed by the minimal CMV promoter
>Addgene plasmid #136525 | pEN_TTmiRc2_p53(R280K)_V5 | addgene full sequence | sequence record 272308 | Addgene NGS Result
AGAGCTCGTTTAGTGAACCGTCAGATCGCCACTAGTATGGAGGAGCCGCAGTCAGATCCTAGCGTCGAGC
CCCCTCTGAGTCAGGAAACATTTTCAGACCTATGGAAACTACTTCCTGAAAACAACGTTCTGTCCCCCTT
GCCGTCCCAAGCAATGGATGATTTGATGCTGTCCCCGGACGATATTGAACAATGGTTCACTGAAGACCCA
GGTCCAGATGAAGCTCCCAGAATGCCAGAGGCTGCTCCCCGCGTGGCCCCTGCACCAGCAGCTCCTACAC
CGGCGGCCCCTGCACCAGCCCCCTCCTGGCCCCTGTCATCTTCTGTCCCTTCCCAGAAAACCTACCAGGG
CAGCTACGGTTTCCGTCTGGGCTTCTTGCATTCTGGGACAGCCAAGTCTGTGACTTGCACGTACTCCCCT
GCCCTCAACAAGATGTTTTGCCAACTGGCCAAGACCTGCCCTGTGCAGCTGTGGGTTGATTCCACACCCC
CGCCCGGCACCCGCGTCCGCGCCATGGCCATCTACAAGCAGTCACAGCACATGACGGAGGTTGTGAGGCG
CTGCCCCCACCATGAGCGCTGCTCAGATAGCGATGGTCTGGCCCCTCCTCAGCATCTTATCCGAGTGGAA
GGAAATTTGCGTGTGGAGTATTTGGATGACAGAAACACTTTTCGACATAGTGTGGTGGTGCCCTATGAGC
CGCCTGAGGTTGGCTCTGACTGTACCACCATCCACTACAACTACATGTGTAACAGTTCCTGCATGGGCGG
CATGAACCGGAGGCCCATCCTCACCATCATCACACTGGAAGACTCCAGTGGTAATCTACTGGGACGGAAC
AGCTTTGAGGTGCGTGTTTGTGCCTGTCCTGGGAAAGACCGGCGCACAGAGGAAGAGAATCTCCGCAAGA
AAGGGGAGCCTCACCACGAGCTGCCCCCAGGGAGCACTAAGCGAGCACTGCCCAACAACACCAGCTCCTC
TCCCCAGCCAAAGAAGAAACCACTGGATGGAGAATATTTCACCCTTCAGATCCGTGGGCGTGAGCGCTTC
GAGATGTTCCGAGAGCTGAATGAGGCCTTGGAACTCAAGGATGCCCAGGCTGGGAAGGAGCCAGGGGGGA
GCAGGGCTCACTCCAGCCACCTGAAGTCCAAAAAGGGTCAGTCTACCTCCCGCCATAAAAAACTCATGTT
CAAGACAGAAGGGCCTGACTCAGACAAGGGCTCGAGTCTAGAGGGCCCGCGGTTCGAAGGTAAGCCTATC
CCTAACCCTCTCCTCGGTCTCGATTCTACGCGTACCGGTTAGCAATTGGAAGACTAATGCGTTTTCGAGA
TATCTAGACCCAGCTTTCTTGTACAAAGTTGGCATTATAAGAAAGCATTGCTTATCAATTTGTTGCAACG
AACAGGTCACTATCAGTCAAAATAAAATCATTATTTGCCATCCAGCTGCAGCTCTGGCCCGTGTCTCAAA
ATCTCTGATGTTACATTGCACAAGATAAAAATATATCATCATGAACAATAAAACTGTCTGCTTACATAAA
CAGTAATACAAGGGGTGTTATGAGCCATATTCAACGGGAAACGTCGAGGCCGCGATTAAATTCCAACATG
GATGCTGATTTATATGGGTATAAATGGGCTCGCGATAATGTCGGGCAATCAGGTGCGACAATCTATCGCT
TGTATGGGAAGCCCGATGCGCCAGAGTTGTTTCTGAAACATGGCAAAGGTAGCGTTGCCAATGATGTTAC
AGATGAGATGGTCAGACTAAACTGGCTGACGGAATTTATGCCTCTTCCGACCATCAAGCATTTTATCCGT
ACTCCTGATGATGCATGGTTACTCACCACTGCGATCCCCGGAAAAACAGCATTCCAGGTATTAGAAGAAT
ATCCTGATTCAGGTGAAAATATTGTTGATGCGCTGGCAGTGTCCCTGCGCCGGTTGCATTCGATTCCTGT
TTGTAATTGTCCTTTTAACAGCGATCGCGTATTTCGTCTCGCTCAGGCGCAATCACGAATGAATAACGGT
TTGGTTGATGCGAGTGATTTTGATGACGAGCGTAATGGCTGGCCTGTTGAACAAGTCTGGAAAGAAATGC
ATAAACTTTTGCCATTCTCACCGGATTCAGTCGTCACTCATGGTGATTTCTCACTTGATAACCTTATTTT
TGACGAGGGGAAATTAGGCCGGGAAGCCGATCTCGGCTTGAACGAATTGTTAGGTGGCGGTACTTGGGTC
GATATCAAAGTGCATCACTTCTTCCCGTATGCCCAACTTTGTATAGAGAGCCACTGCGGGATCGTCACCG
TAATCTGCTTGCACGTAGATCACATAAGCACCAAGCGCGTTGGCCTCATGCTTGAGGAGATTGATGAGCG
CGGTGGCAATGCCCTGCCTCCGGTGCTCGCCGGAGACTGCGAGATCATAGATATAGATCTCACTACGCGG
CTGCTCAAACTTGGGCAGAACGTAAGCCGCGAGAGCGCCAACAACCGCTTCTTGGTCGAAGGCAGCAAGC
GCGATGAATGTCTTACTACGGAGCAAGTTCCCGAGGTAATCGGAGTCCGGCTGATGTTGGGAGTAGGTGG
CTACGTCTCCGAACTCACGACCGAAAAGATCAAGAGCAGCCCGCATGGATTTGACTTGGTCAGGGCCGAG
CCTACATGTGCGAATGATGCCCATACTTGAGCCACCTAACTTTGTTTTAGGGCGACTGCCCTGCTGCGTA
ACATCGTTGCTGCTGCGTAACATCGTTGCTGCTCCATAACATCAAACATCGACCCACGGCGTAACGCGCT
TGCTGCTTGGATGCCCGAGGCATAGACTGTACAAAAAAACAGTCATAACAAGCCATGAAAACCGCCACTG
CGCCGTTACCACCGCTGCGTTCGGTCAAGGTTCTGGACCAGTTGCGTGAGCGCATACGCTACTTGCATTA
CAGTTTACGAACCGAACAGGCTTATGTCAACTGGGTTCGTGCCTTCATCCGTTTCCACGGTGTGCGTCAC
CCGGCAACCTTGGGCAGCAGCGAAGTCGAGGCATTTCTGTCCTGGCTGGCGAACGAGCGCAAGGTTTCGG
TCTCCACGCATCGTCAGGCATTGGCGGCCTTGCTGTTCTTCTACGGCAAGGTGCTGTGCACGGATCTGCC
CTGGCTTCAGGAGATCGGAAGACCTCGGCCGTCGCGGCGCTTGCCGGTGGTGCTGACCCCGGATGAAGTG
GTTCGCATCCTCGGTTTTCTGGAAGGCGAGCATCGTTTGTTCGCCCAGGACTCTAGCTATAGTTCTAGTG
GTTGGCTACTAATAGGTTGTATTGATGTTGGACGAGTCGGAATCGCAGACCGATACCAGGATCTTGCCAT
CCTATGGAACTGCCTCGGTGAGTTTTCTCCTTCATTACAGAAACGGCTTTTTCAAAAATATGGTATTGAT
AATCCTGATATGAATAAATTGCAGTTTCATTTGATGCTCGATGAGTTTTTCTAATCAGAATTGGTTAATT
GGTTGTAACACTGGCAGAGCATTACGCTGACTTGACGGGACGGCGCAAGCTCATGACCAAAATCCCTTAA
CGTGAGTTTTCGTTCCACTGAGCGTCAGACCCCGTAGAAAAGATCAAAGGATCTTCTTGAGATCCTTTTT
TTCTGCGCGTAATCTGCTGCTTGCAAACAAAAAAACCACCGCTACCAGCGGTGGTTTGTTTGCCGGATCA
AGAGCTACCAACTCTTTTTCCGAAGGTAACTGGCTTCAGCAGAGCGCAGATACCAAATACTGTTCTTCTA
GTGTAGCCGTAGTTAGGCCACCACTTCAAGAACTCTGTAGCACCGCCTACATACCTCGCTCTGCTAATCC
TGTTACCAGTGGCTGCTGCCAGTGGCGATAAGTCGTGTCTTACCGGGTTGGACTCAAGACGATAGTTACC
GGATAAGGCGCAGCGGTCGGGCTGAACGGGGGGTTCGTGCACACAGCCCAGCTTGGAGCGAACGACCTAC
ACCGAACTGAGATACCTACAGCGTGAGCTATGAGAAAGCGCCACGCTTCCCGAAGGGAGAAAGGCGGACA
GGTATCCGGTAAGCGGCAGGGTCGGAACAGGAGAGCGCACGAGGGAGCTTCCAGGGGGAAACGCCTGGTA
TCTTTATAGTCCTGTCGGGTTTCGCCACCTCTGACTTGAGCGTCGATTTTTGTGATGCTCGTCAGGGGGG
CGGAGCCTATGGAAAAACGCCAGCAACGCGGCCTTTTTACGGTTCCTGGCCTTTTGCTGGCCTTTTGCTC
ACATGTTCTTTCCTGCGTTATCCCCTGATTCTGTGGATAACCGTATTACCGCTAGCATGGATCTCGGGGA
CGTCTAACTACTAAGCGAGAGTAGGGAACTGCCAGGCATCAAATAAAACGAAAGGCTCAGTCGGAAGACT
GGGCCTTTCGTTTTATCTGTTGTTTGTCGGTGAACGCTCTCCTGAGTAGGACAAATCCGCCGGGAGCGGA
TTTGAACGTTGTGAAGCAACGGCCCGGAGGGTGGCGGGCAGGACGCCCGCCATAAACTGCCAGGCATCAA
ACTAAGCAGAAGGCCATCCTGACGGATGGCCTTTTTGCGTTTCTACAAACTCTTCCTGTTAGTTAGTTAC
TTAAGCTCGGGCCCCAAATAATGATTTTATTTTGACTGATAGTGACCTGTTCGTTGCAACAAATTGATAA
GCAATGCTTTTTTATAATGCCAACTTTGTACAAAAAAGCAGGCTTTAAAGGAACCAATTCAGTCGACTGG
ATCCCGAGTTTACTCCCTATCAGTGATAGAGAACGTATGTCGAGTTTACTCCCTATCAGTGATAGAGAAC
GATGTCGAGTTTACTCCCTATCAGTGATAGAGAACGTATGTCGAGTTTACTCCCTATCAGTGATAGAGAA
CGTATGTCGAGTTTACTCCCTATCAGTGATAGAGAACGTATGTCGAGTTTATCCCTATCAGTGATAGAGA
ACGTATGTCGAGTTTACTCCCTATCAGTGATAGAGAACGTATGTCGAGGTAGGCGTGTACGGTGGGAGGC
CTATATAAGC
