>Addgene plasmid #136525 | pEN_TTmiRc2_p53(R280K)_V5 | depositor partial sequence | sequence record 263388 | pEN_TTmiRc2_p53(R280K)_V5 sequence 1266 bps
ATGGAGGAGCCGCAGTCAGATCCTAGCGTCGAGCCCCCTCTGAGTCAGGAAACATTTTCAGACCTATGGA
AACTACTTCCTGAAAACAACGTTCTGTCCCCCTTGCCGTCCCAAGCAATGGATGATTTGATGCTGTCCCC
GGACGATATTGAACAATGGTTCACTGAAGACCCAGGTCCAGATGAAGCTCCCAGAATGCCAGAGGCTGCT
CCCCCCGTGGCCCCTGCACCAGCAGCTCCTACACCGGCGGCCCCTGCACCAGCCCCCTCCTGGCCCCTGT
CATCTTCTGTCCCTTCCCAGAAAACCTACCAGGGCAGCTACGGTTTCCGTCTGGGCTTCTTGCATTCTGG
GACAGCCAAGTCTGTGACTTGCACGTACTCCCCTGCCCTCAACAAGATGTTTTGCCAACTGGCCAAGACC
TGCCCTGTGCAGCTGTGGGTTGATTCCACACCCCCGCCCGGCACCCGCGTCCGCGCCATGGCCATCTACA
AGCAGTCACAGCACATGACGGAGGTTGTGAGGCGCTGCCCCCACCATGAGCGCTGCTCAGATAGCGATGG
TCTGGCCCCTCCTCAGCATCTTATCCGAGTGGAAGGAAATTTGCGTGTGGAGTATTTGGATGACAGAAAC
ACTTTTCGACATAGTGTGGTGGTGCCCTATGAGCCGCCTGAGGTTGGCTCTGACTGTACCACCATCCACT
ACAACTACATGTGTAACAGTTCCTGCATGGGCGGCATGAACCGGAGGCCCATCCTCACCATCATCACACT
GGAAGACTCCAGTGGTAATCTACTGGGACGGAACAGCTTTGAGGTGCGTGTTTGTGCCTGTCCTGGGAAA
GACCGGCGCACAGAGGAAGAGAATCTCCGCAAGAAAGGGGAGCCTCACCACGAGCTGCCCCCAGGGAGCA
CTAAGCGAGCACTGCCCAACAACACCAGCTCCTCTCCCCAGCCAAAGAAGAAACCACTGGATGGAGAATA
TTTCACCCTTCAGATCCGTGGGCGTGAGCGCTTCGAGATGTTCCGAGAGCTGAATGAGGCCTTGGAACTC
AAGGATGCCCAGGCTGGGAAGGAGCCAGGGGGGAGCAGGGCTCACTCCAGCCACCTGAAGTCCAAAAAGG
GTCAGTCTACCTCCCGCCATAAAAAACTCATGTTCAAGACAGAAGGGCCTGACTCAGACAAGGGCTCGAG
TCTAGAGGGCCCGCGGTTCGAAGGTAAGCCTATCCCTAACCCTCTCCTCGGTCTCGATTCTACGCGTACC
GGTTAG
